Addgene plasmid #59931: pJA50
Purpose: gRNA for cleavage at unc-58(e665) locus in C elegans
Depositing lab: Andrew Fire. Depositing organization: Stanford University. Publication: Efficient Marker-Free Recovery of Custom Genetic Modifications with CRISPR/Cas9 in Caenorhabditis elegans. Arribere JA, Bell RT, Fu BX, Artiles KL, Hartman PS, Fire AZ. Genetics. 2014 Aug 26. pii: genetics.114.169730. 10.1534/genetics.114.169730 PubMed 25161212.
Backbone
  Vector backbone: pRB1017
  Vector type: CRISPR
Growth in bacteria
  Bacterial resistance: Kanamycin, 50 μg/mL
  Growth temperature: 37°C
  Growth strain: Top10
  Growth instructions: From depositor: These gRNA vectors tende to concatamerize. They may appear normal by digest or sequencing, but by running undigested vector out on a gel can you determine whether concatamerization has occurred. Note that the catamers may still function normally.
  Copy number: High Copy
Gene/Insert
  Gene/Insert name: unc-58(e665) gRNA
  Species: C. elegans (nematode)
  Insert size (bp): 19
  Promoter: U6
  Cloning method: Restriction Enzyme; 5′ cloning site BsaI (destroyed during cloning); 3′ cloning site BsaI (destroyed during cloning)
  Sequencing primers: 5′ M13 For; 3′ M13 Rev
Terms and licenses: Academic/Nonprofit Terms; Industry Terms: Not Available to Industry
How to cite: pJA50 was a gift from Andrew Fire (Addgene plasmid # 59931 ; http://n2t.net/addgene:59931 ; RRID:Addgene_59931)
