[The description below was written by a language model from this plasmid's Addgene catalogue record and pLannotate feature annotations shown in this document.]
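Description:
pJA50 is a small (about 2.5 kb) CRISPR guide RNA expression plasmid for Caenorhabditis elegans, built on the pRB1017 backbone. It is propagated in E. coli as a high-copy plasmid from a ColE1/pUC-type origin and selected with kanamycin through an aph(3')-Ia resistance gene driven by the cat promoter. Short bacterial and phage transcription terminators (tonB, T7Te and a T3Te fragment) flank the marker and origin, which insulates these units from one another and from the guide cassette. A residual lacZα fragment is also annotated but is only a vestige of the backbone.

The payload is a 19-nucleotide spacer targeting the unc-58(e665) locus. It was inserted between two BsaI sites that were destroyed during cloning, which places it in the gap between the C. elegans U6 snRNA promoter (from the R07E5.16 gene) and the Streptococcus pyogenes Cas9 guide RNA scaffold. RNA polymerase III transcription from the U6 promoter therefore produces a single guide RNA made of the spacer fused to the scaffold. No Cas9 coding sequence is annotated on the plasmid, so the nuclease must be provided from a separate source.

According to the record, the construct directs cleavage at the unc-58(e665) site in C. elegans, and it was deposited with work on marker-free recovery of custom genome modifications by CRISPR/Cas9. The depositor notes that these gRNA vectors tend to concatemerize. The concatemers can look normal by digest or sequencing and may still function normally.
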