Features (pLannotate 1.2.2; 9 found; start..end, strand, type, name):
      5..22      -  CDS            lacZα (fragment): LacZα fragment of β-galactosidase; lacZ fragment
    197..546     +  promoter       CeU6 promoter: promoter for the C. elegans R07E5.16 U6 snRNA gene (Dickinson et al., 2013)
    567..642     +  misc_RNA       gRNA scaffold: guide RNA scaffold for the Streptococcus pyogenes CRISPR/Cas9 system
    849..880     +  terminator     tonB terminator: bidirectional E. coli tonB-P14 transcription terminator
    881..983     +  promoter       cat promoter: promoter of the E. coli cat gene encoding chloramphenicol acetyltransferase
    984..1799    +  CDS            KanR: aminoglycoside phosphotransferase; aph(3')-Ia; confers resistance to kanamycin in bacteria or G418 (Geneticin®) in eukaryotes
   1823..1850    +  terminator     T7Te terminator: phage T7 early transcription terminator
   1862..2449    -  rep_origin     ori: high-copy-number ColE1/pMB1/pBR322/pUC origin of replication
   2471..6       -  terminator     T3Te terminator (fragment) (across the origin): phage T3 early transcription terminator
>Addgene plasmid #59931 | pJA50 | depositor full sequence | sequence record 95090 | pJA50 sequence 2484 bps
CCCGTGTAAAACGACGGCCAGTTTATCTAGTCAGCTTGATTCTAGCTGATCGTGGACCGGAAGGTGAGCC
AGTGAGTTGATTGCAGTCCAGTTACGCTGGAGTCTGAGGCTCGTCCTGAATGATATGCGACCGCCGGAGG
GTTGCGTTTGAGACGGGCGACAGATCCAGTCGCGCTGCTCTCGTCGATCCAAGCTTCAAAAAAAACTAGC
AATAAAGGAATAAAAAACTGTACACCTTAAAGGCGCACACTCTGTTTTGCAAATTTTATTTTTAGTTGTG
AATTTTCTGCTGAGACTTGAAAATAGCAACTTTAGTACTACTATAATTTGTCAACCTTTTCAAAAAAAGC
ATGCAATTTTTGAGAAACTCTTATAAAAGCTATTATTAAAAAAACACCTTTTTTCCAAAATTATTCCACA
AAAAATATGTTATGAAATGCCTACACCCTCTCACACACACTCTTTATACTACTCTGTCAAACTCACGAGA
TGTCTGCCGCCTCTTGTGTTGCCCCTATATAAACACCTCCTATTGCGAGATGTCTTGTCCACGCACATGG
TCACTAGTTTTAGAGCTAGAAATAGCAAGTTAAAATAAGGCTAGTCCGTTATCAACTTGAAAAAGTGGCA
CCGAGTCGGTGCTTTTTGTGAAATTTGCTAGCGGTGCGAGCGGATCGAGCAGTGTCGATCACTACTGGAC
CGCGAGCTGTGCTGCGACCCGTGATCTTACGGCATTATACGTATGATCGGTCCACGATCAGCTAGATTAT
CTAGTCAGCTTGATGTCATAGCTGTTTCCTGAGGCTCAATACTGACCATTTAAATCATACCTGACCTCCA
TAGCAGAAAGTCAAAAGCCTCCGACCGGAGGCTTTTGACTTGATCGGCACGTAAGAGGTTCCAACTTTCA
CCATAATGAAATAAGATCACTACCGGGCGTATTTTTTGAGTTATCGAGATTTTCAGGAGCTAAGGAAGCT
AAAATGAGCCATATTCAACGGGAAACGTCTTGCTTGAAGCCGCGATTAAATTCCAACATGGATGCTGATT
TATATGGGTATAAATGGGCTCGCGATAATGTCGGGCAATCAGGTGCGACAATCTATCGATTGTATGGGAA
GCCCGATGCGCCAGAGTTGTTTCTGAAACATGGCAAAGGTAGCGTTGCCAATGATGTTACAGATGAGATG
GTCAGGCTAAACTGGCTGACGGAATTTATGCCTCTTCCGACCATCAAGCATTTTATCCGTACTCCTGATG
ATGCATGGTTACTCACCACTGCGATCCCAGGGAAAACAGCATTCCAGGTATTAGAAGAATATCCTGATTC
AGGTGAAAATATTGTTGATGCGCTGGCAGTGTTCCTGCGCCGGTTGCATTCGATTCCTGTTTGTAATTGT
CCTTTTAACGGCGATCGCGTATTTCGTCTCGCTCAGGCGCAATCACGAATGAATAACGGTTTGGTTGGTG
CGAGTGATTTTGATGACGAGCGTAATGGCTGGCCTGTTGAACAAGTCTGGAAAGAAATGCATAAACTCTT
GCCATTCTCACCGGATTCAGTCGTCACTCATGGTGATTTCTCACTTGATAACCTTATTTTTGACGAGGGG
AAATTAATAGGTTGTATTGATGTTGGACGAGTCGGAATCGCAGACCGATACCAGGATCTTGCCATCCTAT
GGAACTGCCTCGGTGAGTTTTCTCCTTCATTACAGAAACGGCTTTTTCAAAAATATGGTATTGATAATCC
TGATATGAATAAATTGCAGTTTCACTTGATGCTCGATGAGTTTTTCTAATGAGGACCTAAATGTAATCAC
CTGGCTCACCTTCGGGTGGGCCTTTCTGCGTTGCTGGCGTTTTTCCATAGGCTCCGCCCCCCTGACGAGC
ATCACAAAAATCGATGCTCAAGTCAGAGGTGGCGAAACCCGACAGGACTATAAAGATACCAGGCGTTTCC
CCCTGGAAGCTCCCTCGTGCGCTCTCCTGTTCCGACCCTGCCGCTTACCGGATACCTGTCCGCCTTTCTC
CCTTCGGGAAGCGTGGCGCTTTCTCATAGCTCACGCTGTAGGTATCTCAGTTCGGTGTAGGTCGTTCGCT
CCAAGCTGGGCTGTGTGCACGAACCCCCCGTTCAGCCCGACCGCTGCGCCTTATCCGGTAACTATCGTCT
TGAGTCCAACCCGGTAAGACACGACTTATCGCCACTGGCAGCAGCCACTGGTAACAGGATTAGCAGAGCG
AGGTATGTAGGCGGTGCTACAGAGTTCTTGAAGTGGTGGCCTAACTACGGCTACACTAGAAGAACAGTAT
TTGGTATCTGCGCTCTGCTGAAGCCAGTTACCTCGGAAAAAGAGTTGGTAGCTCTTGATCCGGCAAACAA
ACCACCGCTGGTAGCGGTGGTTTTTTTGTTTGCAAGCAGCAGATTACGCGCAGAAAAAAAGGATCTCAAG
AAGATCCTTTGATTTTCTACCGAAGAAAGGCCCA
