>Addgene plasmid #59931 | pJA50 | addgene partial sequence | sequence record 96947 | pBR322ori-3 5'-tttgtttgcaagcagcagat-3'
TTTGATTTTCTACCGAAGAAAGGCCCACCCGTGTAAAACGACGGCCAGTTTATCTAGTCAGCTTGATTCT
AGCTGATCGTGGACCGGAAGGTGAGCCAGTGAGTTGATTGCAGTCCAGTTACGCTGGAGTCTGAGGCTCG
TCCTGAATGATATGCGACCGCCGGAGGGTTGCGTTTGAGACGGGCGACAGATCCAGTCGCGCTGCTCTCG
TCGATCCAAGCTTCAAAAAAAACTAGCAATAAAGGAATAAAAAACTGTACACCTTAAAGGCGCACACTCT
GTTTTGCAAATTTTATTTTTAGTTGTGAATTTTCTGCTGAGACTTGAAAATAGCAACTTTAGTACTACTA
TAATTTGTCAACCTTTTCAAAAAAAGCATGCAATTTTTGAGAAACTCTTATAAAAGCTATTATTAAAAAA
ACACCTTTTTTCCAAAATTATTCCACAAAAAATATGTTATGAAATGCCTACACCCTCTCACACACACTCT
TTATACTACTCTGTCAAACTCACGAGATGTCTGCCGCCTCTTGTGTTGCCCCTATATAAACACCTCCTAT
TGCGAGATGTCTTGTCCACGCACATGGTCACTAGTTTTAGAGCTAGAAATAGCAAGTTAAAATAAGGCTA
GTCCGTTATCAACTTGAAAAAGTGGCACCGAGTCGGTGCTTTTTGTGAAATTTGCTAGCGGTGCGAGCGG
ATCGAGCAGTGTCGATCACTACTGGACCGCGAGCTGTGCTGCGACCCGTGATCTTACGGCATTATACGTA
TGATCGGTCCACGATCAGCTAGATTATCTAGTCAGCTTGATGTCATAGCTGTTTCCTGAGGCTCAATACT
GACCATTTAAATCATACCTGACCTCCATAGCAG
