>Addgene plasmid #59931 | pJA50 | addgene partial sequence | sequence record 96949 | Kan-R 5'-ATCGCGAGCCCATTTATACC-3'
GCAAGACGTTTCCCGTTGAATATGGCTCATTTTAGCTTCCTTAGCTCCTGAAAATCTCGATAACTCAAAA
AATACGCCCGGTAGTGATCTTATTTCATTATGGTGAAAGTTGGAACCTCTTACGTGCCGATCAAGTCAAA
AGCCTCCGGTCGGAGGCTTTTGACTTTCTGCTATGGAGGTCAGGTATGATTTAAATGGTCAGTATTGAGC
CTCAGGAAACAGCTATGACATCAAGCTGACTAGATAATCTAGCTGATCGTGGACCGATCATACGTATAAT
GCCGTAAGATCACGGGTCGCAGCACAGCTCGCGGTCCAGTAGTGATCGACACTGCTCGATCCGCTCGCAC
CGCTAGCAAATTTCACAAAAAGCACCGACTCGGTGCCACTTTTTCAAGTTGATAACGGACTAGCCTTATT
TTAACTTGCTATTTCTAGCTCTAAAACTAGTGACCATGTGCGTGGACAAGACATCTCGCAATAGGAGGTG
TTTATATAGGGGCAACACAAGAGGCGGCAGACATCTCGTGAGTTTGACAGAGTAGTATAAAGAGTGTGTG
TGAGAGGGTGTAGGCATTTCATAACATATTTTTTGTGGAATAATTTTGGAAAAAAGGTGTTTTTTTAATA
ATAGCTTTTATAAGAGTTTCTCAAAAATTGCATGCTTTTTTTGAAAAGGTTGACAAATTATAGTAGTACT
AAAGTTGCTATTTTCAAGTCTCAGCAG
